Addgene plasmid #167411: pMSR:MSMEG_5265:Dendra
Purpose: C-term fluorescent fusion
Depositing lab: Keith Derbyshire & Joseph Wade. Depositing organization: Wadsworth Center, New York State Department of Health. Publication: A Mycobacterial Systems Resource for the Research Community. Judd JA, Canestrari J, Clark R, Joseph A, Lapierre P, Lasek-Nesselquist E, Mir M, Palumbo M, Smith C, Stone M, Upadhyay A, Wirth SE, Dedrick RM, Meier CG, Russell DA, Dills A, Dove E, Kester J, Wolf ID, Zhu J, Rubin ER, Fortune S, Hatfull GF, Gray TA, Wade JT, Derbyshire KM. mBio. 2021 Mar 2;12(2). pii: mBio.02401-20. doi: 10.1128/mBio.02401-20. PubMed 33653882.
Backbone
  Vector backbone: pMSR:Dendra
  Vector type: Bacterial Expression ; Integrating Mycobacterial Expression Vector attL5. T7 expression in E. coli
Growth in bacteria
  Bacterial resistance: Apramycin, 25 μg/mL
  Growth temperature: 37°C
  Growth strain: DH5alpha
  Copy number: High Copy
Gene/Insert
  Gene/Insert name: MSMEG_5265
  Species: M. smegmatis
  Promoter: pmycTetO
  Tag / fusion protein: Gly-Ala Linker/Dendra2/1x Flag Tag (C terminal on insert)
  Cloning method: Ligation Independent Cloning
  Sequencing primers: 5′ TGATAGAGTTTGTCCTCCCTATCAG; 3′ TCCATATGCACCTTGACACG
Resource information
  A portion of this plasmid was derived from a plasmid made by: CP000480.1
Terms and licenses: Academic/Nonprofit Terms; Industry Terms: Not Available to Industry
Depositor comments: 5' cloning site: AseI (destroyed), 3' cloning site: HindIII (not destroyed)
How to cite: pMSR:MSMEG_5265:Dendra was a gift from Keith Derbyshire & Joseph Wade (Addgene plasmid # 167411 ; http://n2t.net/addgene:167411 ; RRID:Addgene_167411)
