[The description below was written by a language model from this plasmid's Addgene catalogue record.]
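Description:
pMSR:MSMEG_5265:Dendra is a bacterial expression plasmid built on the pMSR:Dendra backbone, an integrating mycobacterial vector that inserts into the host chromosome at the mycobacteriophage L5 attachment site rather than replicating episomally in mycobacteria. In E. coli it is maintained as a high-copy plasmid under apramycin selection, and the same marker would be expected to select for integrants in mycobacteria. The catalogue entry also notes that the vector supports T7-driven expression in E. coli, so the same construct can be used for protein production outside the native host. No feature table accompanies the record, so details such as the E. coli replication origin, the integrase cassette and the exact position of the T7 promoter are not stated.

The payload is the Mycobacterium smegmatis open reading frame MSMEG_5265, derived from the reference M. smegmatis genome sequence and inserted by ligation-independent cloning; the 5′ AseI site was destroyed in the process while the 3′ HindIII site remains. The function of the encoded protein is not given in the record. The gene is expressed from pmycTetO, a mycobacterial promoter carrying Tet operator sequences, which generally allows tetracycline-responsive control when a Tet repressor is present. At its C terminus the protein is joined through a Gly-Ala linker to Dendra2, a green-to-red photoconvertible fluorescent protein, followed by a single FLAG epitope. This arrangement allows live-cell imaging of subcellular localisation, along with FLAG-based immunodetection or affinity purification. The plasmid belongs to a systematic mycobacterial resource collection of C-terminal fluorescent fusions.
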