>Addgene plasmid #167411 | pMSR:MSMEG_5265:Dendra | depositor partial sequence | sequence record 325239 | partial
ATGAGTGAACACCGCAAGTGGCACGGTCTGGCCACGAAAGCCATCCATGCCGGTTACCAGCCTGACCCGG
CGACCGGTGCCGTCAACACGCCGATCTACGCCAGCTCGACGTTCGCCCAGGACGGGGTCGGTGGGCTCCG
CGGCGGGTTCGAGTACGCCCGCACCGGCAACCCGACGCGGCAGTCCCTCGAGGCCGCGCTGGCCGCGGTC
GAGGAGGCCCGCTTCGGCCGGGCGTTCAGCTCGGGCATGGCCGCCACCGACTGCGCGCTGCGTGCGGTGC
TGCGTCCGGGCGATCACGTCGTGATCCCCGACGACGCCTACGGCGGCACGTTCCGGCTCATCGACAAGGT
CTTCACGCACTGGGGCATCAGCCACACCCCGGCCGCGCTGAGCGACCTCGACTCGGTGCGCTCGGCGATC
ACGCCCAAGACCCGCCTGATCTGGGTCGAGACCCCGACCAACCCGCTGCTGAACGTCGCCGACATCGCGG
GCATAGTGCAGATCGCGTCGTCGACGGGTGTGAAGGTGTTGGTGGACAACACGTTTGCCTCACCGGCTCT
GCAGCAGCCGCTGCTGCTGGGCGCCGACATCGTGCTGCACTCGACCACCAAGTACATCGGCGGTCACTCC
GACGTCGTCGGCGGTGCGCTGCTGACCAACGACGAGGAACTCGACGCCGCGTTCGCGTTCCTGCAGAACG
GCGCGGGCGGTGTGCCCGGACCGTTCGACGCGTACCTGACCATGCGCGGACTGAAGACCCTGGTGCTGCG
GATGCGTCAGCACAGCGAGAACGCCGCGCTGATCGCGGAATTCCTCGACGGGCATCCCGCGGTCCAGACC
GTGCTGTACCCCGGTCTGCCCAGCCACCCCAACCACGACGTCGCGGCACGGCAGATGACCGGCTTCGGCG
GCATGGTGTCGGTGCGGTTGCGTGGTGGCCCACAGGCCGCGCGTGACTTGTGCTCGCGCACAGAGATCTT
CATCCTCGCCGAGTCGCTGGGCGGGGTCGAGTCGCTGATCGAGTACCCGGGCGCGATGACCCACGCGTCG
ACCGCGGGCTCGCAGCTCGAGGTGCCCGACGACCTGGTGCGGCTGTCGGTCGGCATCGAGCACTCAGCGG
ACCTGCTGGCCGACCTGGAGCAGGCCCTGGGC
